>Addgene plasmid #187766 | MAC_C_ROS1 | addgene full sequence | sequence record 372013 | Addgene NGS Result
GCGTATTGGGCGCTCTTCCGCTTCCTCGCTCACTGACTCGCTGCGCTCGGTCGTTCGGCTGCGGCGAGCG
GTATCAGCTCACTCAAAGGCGGTAATACGGTTATCCACAGAATCAGGGGATAACGCAGGAAAGAACATGT
GAGCAAAAGGCCAGCAAAAGGCCAGGAACCGTAAAAAGGCCGCGTTGCTGGCGTTTTTCCATAGGCTCCG
CCCCCCTGACGAGCATCACAAAAATCGACGCTCAAGTCAGAGGTGGCGAAACCCGACAGGACTATAAAGA
TACCAGGCGTTTCCCCCTGGAAGCTCCCTCGTGCGCTCTCCTGTTCCGACCCTGCCGCTTACCGGATACC
TGTCCGCCTTTCTCCCTTCGGGAAGCGTGGCGCTTTCTCATAGCTCACGCTGTAGGTATCTCAGTTCGGT
GTAGGTCGTTCGCTCCAAGCTGGGCTGTGTGCACGAACCCCCCGTTCAGCCCGACCGCTGCGCCTTATCC
GGTAACTATCGTCTTGAGTCCAACCCGGTAAGACACGACTTATCGCCACTGGCAGCAGCCACTGGTAACA
GGATTAGCAGAGCGAGGTATGTAGGCGGTGCTACAGAGTTCTTGAAGTGGTGGCCTAACTACGGCTACAC
TAGAAGAACAGTATTTGGTATCTGCGCTCTGCTGAAGCCAGTTACCTTCGGAAAAAGAGTTGGTAGCTCT
TGATCCGGCAAACAAACCACCGCTGGTAGCGGTGGTTTTTTTGTTTGCAAGCAGCAGATTACGCGCAGAA
AAAAAGGATCTCAAGAAGATCCTTTGATCTTTTCTACGGGGTCTGACGCTCAGTGGAACGAAAACTCACG
TTAAGGGATTTTGGTCATGAGATTATCAAAAAGGATCTTCACCTAGATCCTTTTAAATTAAAAATGAAGT
TTTAAATCAATCTAAAGTATATATGAGTAAACTTGGTCTGACAGTTACCAATGCTTAATCAGTGAGGCAC
CTATCTCAGCGATCTGTCTATTTCGTTCATCCATAGTTGCCTGACTCCCCGTCGTGTAGATAACTACGAT
ACGGGAGGGCTTACCATCTGGCCCCAGTGCTGCAATGATACCGCGAGACCCACGCTCACCGGCTCCAGAT
TTATCAGCAATAAACCAGCCAGCCGGAAGGGCCGAGCGCAGAAGTGGTCCTGCAACTTTATCCGCCTCCA
TCCAGTCTATTAATTGTTGCCGGGAAGCTAGAGTAAGTAGTTCGCCAGTTAATAGTTTGCGCAACGTTGT
TGCCATTGCTACAGGCATCGTGGTGTCACGCTCGTCGTTTGGTATGGCTTCATTCAGCTCCGGTTCCCAA
CGATCAAGGCGAGTTACATGATCCCCCATGTTGTGCAAAAAAGCGGTTAGCTCCTTCGGTCCTCCGATCG
TTGTCAGAAGTAAGTTGGCCGCAGTGTTATCACTCATGGTTATGGCAGCACTGCATAATTCTCTTACTGT
CATGCCATCCGTAAGATGCTTTTCTGTGACTGGTGAGTACTCAACCAAGTCATTCTGAGAATAGTGTATG
CGGCGACCGAGTTGCTCTTGCCCGGCGTCAATACGGGATAATACCGCGCCACATAGCAGAACTTTAAAAG
TGCTCATCATTGGAAAACGTTCTTCGGGGCGAAAACTCTCAAGGATCTTACCGCTGTTGAGATCCAGTTC
GATGTAACCCACTCGTGCACCCAACTGATCTTCAGCATCTTTTACTTTCACCAGCGTTTCTGGGTGAGCA
AAAACAGGAAGGCAAAATGCCGCAAAAAAGGGAATAAGGGCGACACGGAAATGTTGAATACTCATACTCT
TCCTTTTTCAATATTATTGAAGCATTTATCAGGGTTATTGTCTCATGAGCGGATACATATTTGAATGTAT
TTAGAAAAATAAACAAATAGGGGTTCCGCGCACATTTCCCCGAAAAGTGCCACCTGACGTCGACGGATCG
GGAGATCTCCCGATCCCCTATGGTGCACTCTCAGTACAATCTGCTCTGATGCCGCATAGTTAAGCCAGTA
TCTGCTCCCTGCTTGTGTGTTGGAGGTCGCTGAGTAGTGCGCGAGCAAAATTTAAGCTACAACAAGGCAA
GGCTTGACCGACAATTGCATGAAGAATCTGCTTAGGGTTAGGCGTTTTGCGCTGCTTCGCGATGTACGGG
CCAGATATACGCGTTGACATTGATTATTGACTAGTTATTAATAGTAATCAATTACGGGGTCATTAGTTCA
TAGCCCATATATGGAGTTCCGCGTTACATAACTTACGGTAAATGGCCCGCCTGGCTGACCGCCCAACGAC
CCCCGCCCATTGACGTCAATAATGACGTATGTTCCCATAGTAACGCCAATAGGGACTTTCCATTGACGTC
AATGGGTGGAGTATTTACGGTAAACTGCCCACTTGGCAGTACATCAAGTGTATCATATGCCAAGTACGCC
CCCTATTGACGTCAATGACGGTAAATGGCCCGCCTGGCATTATGCCCAGTACATGACCTTATGGGACTTT
CCTACTTGGCAGTACATCTACGTATTAGTCATCGCTATTACCATGGTGATGCGGTTTTGGCAGTACATCA
ATGGGCGTGGATAGCGGTTTGACTCACGGGGATTTCCAAGTCTCCACCCCATTGACGTCAATGGGAGTTT
GTTTTGGCACCAAAATCAACGGGACTTTCCAAAATGTCGTAACAACTCCGCCCCATTGACGCAAATGGGC
GGTAGGCGTGTACGGTGGGAGGTCTATATAAGCAGAGCTCTCCCTATCAGTGATAGAGATCTCCCTATCA
GTGATAGAGATCGTCGACGAGCTCGTTTAGTGAACCGTCAGATCGCCTGGAGACGCCATCCACGCTGTTT
TGACCTCCATAGAAGACACCGGGACCGATCCAGCCTCCGGACTCTAGCGTTTAAACTTAAGCTTGGTACC
GAGCTCGGATCCACTAGTCCAGTGTGGTGGAATTCTGCAGATATCAACAAGTTTGTACAAAAAAGCAGAA
GGGCCGTCAAGGCCCACCATGAAGAACATTTACTGTCTTATTCCGAAGCTTGTCAATTTTGCAACTCTTG
GCTGCCTATGGATTTCTGTGGTGCAGTGTACAGTTTTAAATAGCTGCCTAAAGTCGTGTGTAACTAATCT
GGGCCAGCAGCTTGACCTTGGCACACCACATAATCTGAGTGAACCGTGTATCCAAGGATGTCACTTTTGG
AACTCTGTAGATCAGAAAAACTGTGCTTTAAAGTGTCGGGAGTCGTGTGAGGTTGGCTGTAGCAGCGCGG
AAGGTGCATATGAAGAGGAAGTACTGGAAAATGCAGACCTACCAACTGCTCCCTTTGCTTCTTCCATTGG
AAGCCACAATATGACATTACGATGGAAATCTGCAAACTTCTCTGGAGTAAAATACATCATTCAGTGGAAA
TATGCACAACTTCTGGGAAGCTGGACTTATACTAAGACTGTGTCCAGACCGTCCTATGTGGTCAAGCCCC
TGCACCCCTTCACTGAGTACATTTTCCGAGTGGTTTGGATCTTCACAGCGCAGCTGCAGCTCTACTCCCC
TCCAAGTCCCAGTTACAGGACTCATCCTCATGGAGTTCCTGAAACTGCACCTTTGATTAGGAATATTGAG
AGCTCAAGTCCCGACACTGTGGAAGTCAGCTGGGATCCACCTCAATTCCCAGGTGGACCTATTTTGGGTT
ATAACTTAAGGCTGATCAGCAAAAATCAAAAATTAGATGCAGGGACACAGAGAACCAGTTTCCAGTTTTA
CTCCACTTTACCAAATACTATCTACAGGTTTTCTATTGCAGCAGTAAATGAAGTTGGTGAGGGTCCAGAA
GCAGAATCTAGTATTACCACTTCATCTTCAGCAGTTCAACAAGAGGAACAGTGGCTCTTTTTATCCAGAA
AAACTTCTCTAAGAAAGAGATCTTTAAAACATTTAGTAGATGAAGCACATTGCCTTCGGTTGGATGCTAT
ATACCATAATATTACAGGAATATCTGTTGATGTCCACCAGCAAATTGTTTATTTCTCTGAAGGAACTCTC
ATATGGGCGAAGAAGGCTGCCAACATGTCTGATGTATCTGACCTGAGAATTTTTTACAGAGGTTCAGGAT
TAATTTCTTCTATCTCCATAGATTGGCTTTATCAAAGAATGTATTTCATCATGGATGAACTGGTATGTGT
CTGTGATTTAGAGAACTGCTCAAACATCGAGGAAATTACTCCACCCTCTATTAGTGCACCTCAAAAAATT
GTGGCTGATTCATACAATGGGTATGTCTTTTACCTCCTGAGAGATGGCATTTATAGAGCAGACCTTCCTG
TACCATCTGGCCGGTGTGCAGAAGCTGTGCGTATTGTGGAGAGTTGCACGTTAAAGGACTTTGCAATCAA
GCCACAAGCCAAGCGAATCATTTACTTCAATGACACTGCCCAAGTCTTCATGTCAACATTTCTGGATGGC
TCTGCTTCCCATCTCATCCTACCTCGCATCCCCTTTGCTGATGTGAAAAGTTTTGCTTGTGAAAACAATG
ACTTTCTTGTCACAGATGGCAAGGTCATTTTCCAACAGGATGCTTTGTCTTTTAATGAATTCATCGTGGG
ATGTGACCTGAGTCACATAGAAGAATTTGGGTTTGGTAACTTGGTCATCTTTGGCTCATCCTCCCAGCTG
CACCCTCTGCCAGGCCGCCCGCAGGAGCTTTCGGTGCTGTTTGGCTCTCACCAGGCTCTTGTTCAATGGA
AGCCTCCTGCCCTTGCCATAGGAGCCAATGTCATCCTGATCAGTGATATTATTGAACTCTTTGAATTAGG
CCCTTCTGCCTGGCAGAACTGGACCTATGAGGTGAAAGTATCCACCCAAGACCCTCCTGAAGTCACTCAT
ATTTTCTTGAACATAAGTGGAACCATGCTGAATGTACCTGAGCTGCAGAGTGCTATGAAATACAAGGTTT
CTGTGAGAGCAAGTTCTCCAAAGAGGCCAGGCCCCTGGTCAGAGCCCTCAGTGGGTACTACCCTGGTGCC
AGCTAGTGAACCACCATTTATCATGGCTGTGAAAGAAGATGGGCTTTGGAGTAAACCATTAAATAGCTTT
GGCCCAGGAGAGTTCTTATCCTCTGATATAGGAAATGTGTCAGACATGGATTGGTATAACAACAGCCTCT
ACTACAGTGACACGAAAGGCGACGTTTTTGTGTGGCTGCTGAATGGGACGGATATCTCAGAGAATTATCA
CCTACCCAGCATTGCAGGAGCAGGGGCTTTAGCTTTTGAGTGGCTGGGTCACTTTCTCTACTGGGCTGGA
AAGACATATGTGATACAAAGGCAGTCTGTGTTGACGGGACACACAGACATTGTTACCCACGTGAAGCTAT
TGGTGAATGACATGGTGGTGGATTCAGTTGGTGGATATCTCTACTGGACCACACTCTATTCAGTGGAAAG
CACCAGACTAAATGGGGAAAGTTCCCTTGTACTACAGACACAGCCTTGGTTTTCTGGGAAAAAGGTAATT
GCTCTAACTTTAGACCTCAGTGATGGGCTCCTGTATTGGTTGGTTCAAGACAGTCAATGTATTCACCTGT
ACACAGCTGTTCTTCGGGGACAGAGCACTGGGGATACCACCATCACAGAATTTGCAGCCTGGAGTACTTC
TGAAATTTCCCAGAATGCACTGATGTACTATAGTGGTCGGCTGTTCTGGATCAATGGCTTTAGGATTATC
ACAACTCAAGAAATAGGTCAGAAAACCAGTGTCTCTGTTTTGGAACCAGCCAGATTTAATCAGTTCACAA
TTATTCAGACATCCCTTAAGCCCCTGCCAGGGAACTTTTCCTTTACCCCTAAGGTTATTCCAGATTCTGT
TCAAGAGTCTTCATTTAGGATTGAAGGAAATGCTTCAAGTTTTCAAATCCTGTGGAATGGTCCCCCTGCG
GTAGACTGGGGTGTAGTTTTCTACAGTGTAGAATTTAGTGCTCATTCTAAGTTCTTGGCTAGTGAACAAC
ACTCTTTACCTGTATTTACTGTGGAAGGACTGGAACCTTATGCCTTATTTAATCTTTCTGTCACTCCTTA
TACCTACTGGGGAAAGGGCCCCAAAACATCTCTGTCACTTCGAGCACCTGAAACAGTTCCATCAGCACCA
GAGAACCCCAGAATATTTATATTACCAAGTGGAAAATGCTGCAACAAGAATGAAGTTGTGGTGGAATTTA
GGTGGAACAAACCTAAGCATGAAAATGGGGTGTTAACAAAATTTGAAATTTTCTACAATATATCCAATCA
AAGTATTACAAACAAAACATGTGAAGACTGGATTGCTGTCAATGTCACTCCCTCAGTGATGTCTTTTCAA
CTTGAAGGCATGAGTCCCAGATGCTTTATTGCCTTCCAGGTTAGGGCCTTTACATCTAAGGGGCCAGGAC
CATATGCTGACGTTGTAAAGTCTACAACATCAGAAATCAACCCATTTCCTCACCTCATAACTCTTCTTGG
TAACAAGATAGTTTTTTTAGATATGGATCAAAATCAAGTTGTGTGGACGTTTTCAGCAGAAAGAGTTATC
AGTGCCGTTTGCTACACAGCTGATAATGAGATGGGATATTATGCTGAAGGGGACTCACTCTTTCTTCTGC
ACTTGCACAATCGCTCTAGCTCTGAGCTTTTCCAAGATTCACTGGTTTTTGATATCACAGTTATTACAAT
TGACTGGATTTCAAGGCACCTCTACTTTGCACTGAAAGAATCACAAAATGGAATGCAAGTATTTGATGTT
GATCTTGAACACAAGGTGAAATATCCCAGAGAGGTGAAGATTCACAATAGGAATTCAACAATAATTTCTT
TTTCTGTATATCCTCTTTTAAGTCGCTTGTATTGGACAGAAGTTTCCAATTTTGGCTACCAGATGTTCTA
CTACAGTATTATCAGTCACACCTTGCACCGAATTCTGCAACCCACAGCTACAAACCAACAAAACAAAAGG
AATCAATGTTCTTGTAATGTGACTGAATTTGAGTTAAGTGGAGCAATGGCTATTGATACCTCTAACCTAG
AGAAACCATTGATATACTTTGCCAAAGCACAAGAGATCTGGGCAATGGATCTGGAAGGCTGTCAGTGTTG
GAGAGTTATCACAGTACCTGCTATGCTCGCAGGAAAAACCCTTGTTAGCTTAACTGTGGATGGAGATCTT
ATATACTGGATCATCACAGCAAAGGACAGCACACAGATTTATCAGGCAAAGAAAGGAAATGGGGCCATCG
TTTCCCAGGTGAAGGCCCTAAGGAGTAGGCATATCTTGGCTTACAGTTCAGTTATGCAGCCTTTTCCAGA
TAAAGCGTTTCTGTCTCTAGCTTCAGACACTGTGGAACCAACTATACTTAATGCCACTAACACTAGCCTC
ACAATCAGATTACCTCTGGCCAAGACAAACCTCACATGGTATGGCATCACCAGCCCTACTCCAACATACC
TGGTTTATTATGCAGAAGTTAATGACAGGAAAAACAGCTCTGACTTGAAATATAGAATTCTGGAATTTCA
GGACAGTATAGCTCTTATTGAAGATTTACAACCATTTTCAACATACATGATACAGATAGCTGTAAAAAAT
TATTATTCAGATCCTTTGGAACATTTACCACCAGGAAAAGAGATTTGGGGAAAAACTAAAAATGGAGTAC
CAGAGGCAGTGCAGCTCATTAATACAACTGTGCGGTCAGACACCAGCCTCATTATATCTTGGAGAGAATC
TCACAAGCCAAATGGACCTAAAGAATCAGTCCGTTATCAGTTGGCAATCTCACACCTGGCCCTAATTCCT
GAAACTCCTCTAAGACAAAGTGAATTTCCAAATGGAAGGCTCACTCTCCTTGTTACTAGACTGTCTGGTG
GAAATATTTATGTGTTAAAGGTTCTTGCCTGCCACTCTGAGGAAATGTGGTGTACAGAGAGTCATCCTGT
CACTGTGGAAATGTTTAACACACCAGAGAAACCTTATTCCTTGGTTCCAGAGAACACTAGTTTGCAATTT
AATTGGAAGGCTCCATTGAATGTTAACCTCATCAGATTTTGGGTTGAGCTACAGAAGTGGAAATACAATG
AGTTTTACCATGTTAAAACTTCATGCAGCCAAGGTCCTGCTTATGTCTGTAATATCACAAATCTACAACC
TTATACTTCATATAATGTCAGAGTAGTGGTGGTTTATAAGACGGGAGAAAATAGCACCTCACTTCCAGAA
AGCTTTAAGACAAAAGCTGGAGTCCCAAATAAACCAGGCATTCCCAAATTACTAGAAGGGAGTAAAAATT
CAATACAGTGGGAGAAAGCTGAAGATAATGGATGTAGAATTACATACTATATCCTTGAGATAAGAAAGAG
CACTTCAAATAATTTACAGAACCAGAATTTAAGGTGGAAGATGACATTTAATGGATCCTGCAGTAGTGTT
TGCACATGGAAGTCCAAAAACCTGAAAGGAATATTTCAGTTCAGAGTAGTAGCTGCAAATAATCTAGGGT
TTGGTGAATATAGTGGAATCAGTGAGAATATTATATTAGTTGGAGATGATTTTTGGATACCAGAAACAAG
TTTCATACTTACTATTATAGTTGGAATATTTCTGGTTGTTACAATCCCACTGACCTTTGTCTGGCATAGA
AGATTAAAGAATCAAAAAAGTGCCAAGGAAGGGGTGACAGTGCTTATAAACGAAGACAAAGAGTTGGCTG
AGCTGCGAGGTCTGGCAGCCGGAGTAGGCCTGGCTAATGCCTGCTATGCAATACATACTCTTCCAACCCA
AGAGGAGATTGAAAATCTTCCTGCCTTCCCTCGGGAAAAACTGACTCTGCGTCTCTTGCTGGGAAGTGGA
GCCTTTGGAGAAGTGTATGAAGGAACAGCAGTGGACATCTTAGGAGTTGGAAGTGGAGAAATCAAAGTAG
CAGTGAAGACTTTGAAGAAGGGTTCCACAGACCAGGAGAAGATTGAATTCCTGAAGGAGGCACATCTGAT
GAGCAAATTTAATCATCCCAACATTCTGAAGCAGCTTGGAGTTTGTCTGCTGAATGAACCCCAATACATT
ATCCTGGAACTGATGGAGGGAGGAGACCTTCTTACTTATTTGCGTAAAGCCCGGATGGCAACGTTTTATG
GTCCTTTACTCACCTTGGTTGACCTTGTAGACCTGTGTGTAGATATTTCAAAAGGCTGTGTCTACTTGGA
ACGGATGCATTTCATTCACAGGGATCTGGCAGCTAGAAATTGCCTTGTTTCCGTGAAAGACTATACCAGT
CCACGGATAGTGAAGATTGGAGACTTTGGACTCGCCAGAGACATCTATAAAAATGATTACTATAGAAAGA
GAGGGGAAGGCCTGCTCCCAGTTCGGTGGATGGCTCCAGAAAGTTTGATGGATGGAATCTTCACTACTCA
ATCTGATGTATGGTCTTTTGGAATTCTGATTTGGGAGATTTTAACTCTTGGTCATCAGCCTTATCCAGCT
CATTCCAACCTTGATGTGTTAAACTATGTGCAAACAGGAGGGAGACTGGAGCCACCAAGAAATTGTCCTG
ATGATCTGTGGAATTTAATGACCCAGTGCTGGGCTCAAGAACCCGACCAAAGACCTACTTTTCATAGAAT
TCAGGACCAACTTCAGTTATTCAGAAATTTTTTCTTAAATAGCATTTATAAGTCCAGAGATGAAGCAAAC
AACAGTGGAGTCATAAATGAAAGCTTTGAAGGTGAAGATGGCGATGTGATTTGTTTGAATTCAGATGACA
TTATGCCAGTTGCTTTAATGGAAACGAAGAACCGAGAAGGGTTAAACTATATGGTACTTGCTACAGAATG
TGGCCAAGGTGAAGAAAAGTCTGAGGGTCCTCTAGGCTCCCAGGAATCTGAATCTTGTGGTCTGAGGAAA
GAAGAGAAGGAACCACATGCAGACAAAGATTTCTGCCAAGAAAAACAAGTGGCTTACTGCCCTTCTGGCA
AGCCTGAAGGCCTGAACTATGCCTGTCTCACTCACAGTGGATATGGAGATGGGTCTGATGGCCTCATGGG
CCCAGCTTTCTTGTACAAAGTGGTTGATATCAAGGCCGCCGACATCACCAGCCTGTACAAGAAAGTGGGG
TGGAGCCATCCCCAGTTCGAGAAGGGCGGAGGATCTGGCGGCGGAAGCGGCGGAGGAAGCTGGTCCCACC
CTCAGTTTGAGAAAGGCACCGAGCTGGGCAGCACCATGGCCAGCTACCCCTACGACGTGCCCGACTACGC
CAAGGACAACACCGTGCCCCTGAAGCTGATCGCCCTGCTGGCCAACGGCGAGTTCCACTCTGGCGAGCAG
CTGGGCGAGACACTGGGCATGAGCAGAGCCGCCATCAACAAGCACATCCAGACCCTGCGGGACTGGGGCG
TGGACGTGTTCACAGTGCCCGGCAAGGGCTACAGCCTGCCCGAGCCCATCCAGCTGCTGAACGCCAAGCA
GATCCTGGGCCAGCTGGATGGCGGATCTGTGGCCGTGCTGCCCGTGATCGACAGCACCAACCAGTATCTG
CTCGACCGGATCGGCGAGCTGAAGTCCGGCGACGCCTGTATCGCCGAGTACCAGCAGGCCGGCAGAGGCG
GCAGGGGCAGAAAGTGGTTCAGCCCCTTCGGCGCCAACCTGTACCTGAGCATGTTCTGGAGACTGGAACA
GGGCCCAGCCGCCGCTATTGGCCTGAGCCTGGTCATCGGCATCGTGATGGCCGAGGTGCTGCGGAAGCTG
GGCGCCGACAAAGTGCGCGTGAAGTGGCCCAACGACCTGTATCTGCAGGACCGGAAGCTGGCCGGCATCC
TGGTGGAACTGACCGGCAAAACAGGCGACGCCGCCCAGATCGTGATCGGCGCTGGCATCAACATGGCCAT
GCGGCGGGTGGAAGAGAGCGTGGTCAACCAGGGCTGGATCACCCTGCAGGAAGCCGGCATCAACCTGGAC
CGGAACACCCTGGCCGCCATGCTGATCAGAGAGCTGAGAGCCGCCCTGGAACTGTTCGAGCAGGAAGGCC
TGGCCCCCTACCTGAGCAGATGGGAGAAGCTGGACAACTTCATCAACCGGCCCGTGAAACTGATCATCGG
CGACAAAGAGATCTTCGGCATCAGCCGGGGCATCGACAAGCAGGGGGCCCTGCTCCTGGAACAGGACGGC
ATCATCAAGCCCTGGATGGGCGGCGAGATCAGCCTGCGGAGCGCCGAGAAGTGATGACTCGAGTCTAGAG
GGCCCGTTTAAACCCGCTGATCAGCCTCGACTGTGCCTTCTAGTTGCCAGCCATCTGTTGTTTGCCCCTC
CCCCGTGCCTTCCTTGACCCTGGAAGGTGCCACTCCCACTGTCCTTTCCTAATAAAATGAGGAAATTGCA
TCGCATTGTCTGAGTAGGTGTCATTCTATTCTGGGGGGTGGGGTGGGGCAGGACAGCAAGGGGGAGGATT
GGGAAGACAATAGCAGGCATGCTGGGGATGCGGTGGGCTCTATGGCTTCTGAGGCGGAAAGAACCAGCTG
GGGCTCTAGGGGGTATCCCC
[124 nt withheld, positions 11571-11694]
C
[91 nt withheld, positions 11696-11786]
AGGGTGATGGTTCACGTACCTAGAAGTTCCTATTCCGAAGTTCCTATTCTCTAGAAAGTATAGGAACTTC
CTTGGCCAAAAAGCCTGAACTCACCGCGACGTCTGTCGAGAAGTTTCTGATCGAAAAGTTCGACAGCGTC
TCCGACCTGATGCAGCTCTCGGAGGGCGAAGAATCTCGTGCTTTCAGCTTCGATGTAGGAGGGCGTGGAT
ATGTCCTGCGGGTAAATAGCTGCGCCGATGGTTTCTACAAAGATCGTTATGTTTATCGGCACTTTGCATC
GGCCGCGCTCCCGATTCCGGAAGTGCTTGACATTGGGGAATTCAGCGAGAGCCTGACCTATTGCATCTCC
CGCCGTGCACAGGGTGTCACGTTGCAAGACCTGCCTGAAACCGAACTGCCCGCTGTTCTGCAGCCGGTCG
CGGAGGCCATGGATGCGATCGCTGCGGCCGATCTTAGCCAGACGAGCGGGTTCGGCCCATTCGGACCGCA
AGGAATCGGTCAATACACTACATGGCGTGATTTCATATGCGCGATTGCTGATCCCCATGTGTATCACTGG
CAAACTGTGATGGACGACACCGTCAGTGCGTCCGTCGCGCAGGCTCTCGATGAGCTGATGCTTTGGGCCG
AGGACTGCCCCGAAGTCCGGCACCTCGTGCACGCGGATTTCGGCTCCAACAATGTCCTGACGGACAATGG
CCGCATAACAGCGGTCATTGACTGGAGCGAGGCGATGTTCGGGGATTCCCAATACGAGGTCGCCAACATC
TTCTTCTGGAGGCCGTGGTTGGCTTGTATGGAGCAGCAGACGCGCTACTTCGAGCGGAGGCATCCGGAGC
TTGCAGGATCGCCGCGGCTCCGGGCGTATATGCTCCGCATTGGTCTTGACCAACTCTATCAGAGCTTGGT
TGACGGCAATTTCGATGATGCAGCTTGGGCGCAGGGTCGATGCGACGCAATCGTCCGATCCGGAGCCGGG
ACTGTCGGGCGTACACAAATCGCCCGCAGAAGCGCGGCCGTCTGGACCGATGGCTGTGTAGAAGTACTCG
CCGATAGTGGAAACCGACGCCCCAGCACTCGTCCGAGGGCAAAGGAATAGCACGTACTACGAGATTTCGA
TTCCACCGCCGCCTTCTATGAAAGGTTGGGCTTCGGAATCGTTTTCCGGGACGCCGGCTGGATGATCCTC
CAGCGCGGGGATCTCATGCTGGAGTTCTTCGCCCACCCCAACTTGTTTATTGCAGCTTATAATGGTTACA
AATAAAGCAATAGCATCACAAATTTCACAAATAAAGCATTTTTTTCACTGCATTCTAGTTGTGGTTTGTC
CAAACTCATCAATGTATCTTATCATGTCTGTATACCGTCGACCTCTAGCTAGAGCTTGGCGTAATCATGG
TCATAGCTGTTTCCTGTGTGAAATTGTTATCCGCTCACAATTCCACACAACATACGAGCCGGAAGCATAA
AGTGTAAAGCCTGGGGTGCCTAATGAGTGAGCTAACTCACATTAATTGCGTTGCGCTCACTGCCCGCTTT
CCAGTCGGGAAACCTGTCGTGCCAGCTGCATTAATGAATCGGCCAACGCGCGGGGAGAGGCGGTTT
Features (pLannotate 1.2.2; 24 found; start..end, strand, type, name):
    196..784     -  rep_origin     ori: high-copy-number ColE1/pMB1/pBR322/pUC origin of replication
    955..1815    -  CDS            AmpR: β-lactamase; bla; confers resistance to ampicillin, carbenicillin, and related antibiotics
   1816..1920    -  promoter       AmpR promoter: bla
   1979..2031    -  misc_feature   bom (fragment): basis of mobility region from pBR322
   2186..2565    +  enhancer       CMV enhancer: human cytomegalovirus immediate early enhancer
   2566..2769    +  promoter       CMV promoter: human cytomegalovirus (CMV) immediate early promoter
   2771..2790    +  promoter       PLtetO-1 promoter (fragment): modified phage lambda PL promoter with tet operator sites (Lutz and Bujard, 1997)
   2792..2811    +  promoter       PLtetO-1 promoter (fragment): modified phage lambda PL promoter with tet operator sites (Lutz and Bujard, 1997)
   2819..2852    +  promoter       TRE3GV promoter (fragment): 3rd-generation Tet-responsive promoter that can be activated by binding of Tet-On® 3G, optimized for retroviral and lentiviral vectors
   2988..3008    +  protein_bind   attB1: mutant version of attB; core recombination site for the Gateway® BP reaction BP Clonase™
   3029..10069   +  CDS            ROS1: ROS1_HUMAN - Also known as MCF3, ROS. Experimental evidence at protein level: Swiss-Prot protein existence level 1. Orphan receptor tyrosine kinase (RTK) that plays a role in epithelial cell differentiation and regionalization of the proximal epididymal epithelium. May activate several downstream signaling pathways related to cell differentiation, proliferation, growth and survival including the PI3 kinase-mTOR signaling pathway. Mediates the phosphorylation of PTPN11, an activator of this pathway. May also phosphorylate and activate the transcription factor STAT3 to control anchorage-independ
  10083..10103   -  protein_bind   attB2: mutant version of attB; core recombination site for the Gateway® BP reaction BP Clonase™
  10292..11251   +  CDS            birA: BIRA_ECOLI - Also known as bioR, dhbB. Experimental evidence at protein level: Swiss-Prot protein existence level 1. Acts both as a biotin--[acetyl-CoA-carboxylase] ligase and a biotin-operon repressor. In the presence of ATP, BirA activates biotin to form the BirA-biotinyl-5'-adenylate (BirA-bio-5'-AMP or holoBirA) complex. HoloBirA can either transfer the biotinyl moiety to the biotin carboxyl carrier protein (BCCP) subunit of acetyl-CoA carboxylase, or bind to the biotin operator site and inhibit transcription of the operon. From Escherichia coli (strain K12).
  11301..11525   +  polyA_signal   bGH poly(A) signal: bovine growth hormone polyadenylation signal
  11529..11550   +  promoter       SV40 promoter (fragment): SV40 enhancer and early promoter
  11571..11804   +  rep_origin     f1 ori (fragment) (sequence partly withheld): f1 bacteriophage origin of replication; arrow indicates direction of (+) strand synthesis
  11809..11856   +  protein_bind   FRT: FLP-mediated recombination occurs in the 8-bp core sequence TCTAGAAA (Turan and Bode, 2011). FLP recombinase from the Saccharomyces cerevisiae 2μ plasmid
  11864..12886   +  CDS            HygR: aminoglycoside phosphotransferase from E. coli; aph(4)-Ia; confers resistance to hygromycin
  12896..13021   +  CDS            ble (fragment): BLE_KLEPN - Experimental evidence at protein level: Swiss-Prot protein existence level 1. Binding protein with a strong affinity to the bleomycin family of antibiotics. Binds to CL990; an antimitotic-antibiotic compound. From Klebsiella pneumoniae.
  13016..13137   +  polyA_signal   SV40 poly(A) signal: SV40 polyadenylation signal
  13208..13230   -  protein_bind   lac operator (fragment): The lac repressor binds to the lac operator to inhibit transcription in E. coli. This inhibition can be relieved by adding lactose or isopropyl-β-D-thiogalactopyranoside (IPTG). lac repressor encoded by lacI
  13234..13264   -  promoter       lac promoter: promoter for the E. coli lac operon
  13279..13300   -  protein_bind   CAP binding site: CAP binding activates transcription in the presence of cAMP. E. coli catabolite activator protein
  13313..13      -  CDS            lacI (fragment) (across the origin): lac repressor; lacI; The lac repressor binds to the lac operator to inhibit transcription in E. coli. This inhibition can be relieved by adding lactose or isopropyl-β-D-thiogalactopyranoside (IPTG).
