[The description below was written by a language model from this plasmid's Addgene catalogue record and pLannotate feature annotations shown in this document.]
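Description:
MAC_C_ROS1 is a 13.4 kb mammalian expression plasmid built on the MAC-tag-C backbone, carrying the full-length human ROS1 open reading frame, an orphan receptor tyrosine kinase. It is propagated in E. coli through a high-copy ColE1/pUC-type origin and selected with ampicillin via the β-lactamase gene. The ROS1 coding sequence was introduced by Gateway cloning and is flanked by attB1 and attB2 sites.

Expression is driven by the CMV enhancer and immediate early promoter, followed directly by short elements annotated as tet operator-containing fragments. This arrangement is consistent with a tetracycline-regulatable CMV promoter, although the record does not state inducibility explicitly. Downstream of attB2 lies a birA-derived coding sequence from the E. coli biotin ligase, followed by the bGH polyadenylation signal. This ligase is positioned as the C-terminal tag portion of the fusion. The annotation does not resolve any additional epitope or affinity modules in the roughly 190 nt between attB2 and birA, nor which birA variant is present. A biotin ligase fused to a bait protein is generally used for proximity-dependent biotinylation of neighbouring proteins.

After the expression cassette, an FRT site sits directly upstream of a hygromycin resistance gene that has no full promoter of its own, and this gene ends in an SV40 poly(A) signal. This layout is typical of vectors designed for FLP-mediated integration into a genomic FRT landing site, where insertion activates hygromycin resistance and yields isogenic stable lines. The associated publication is an interactome atlas of human receptor tyrosine kinases, so the construct is suited to mapping ROS1 protein interaction partners.
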