Addgene plasmid #187766: MAC_C_ROS1
Purpose: MAC-tagged gene expression of human ROS1
Depositing lab: Markku Varjosalo. Depositing organization: University of Helsinki, Institute of Biotechnology. Publication: Physical and functional interactome atlas of human receptor tyrosine kinases. Salokas K, Liu X, Ohman T, Chowdhury I, Gawriyski L, Keskitalo S, Varjosalo M. EMBO Rep. 2022 Apr 5:e54041. doi: 10.15252/embr.202154041. PubMed 35384245.
Backbone
  Vector backbone: MAC-tag-C
  Vector type: Mammalian Expression
Growth in bacteria
  Bacterial resistance: Ampicillin, 100 μg/mL
  Growth temperature: 37°C
  Growth strain: DH5alpha
  Copy number: High Copy
Gene/Insert
  Gene/Insert name: ROS1
  Species: H. sapiens (human)
  Entrez Gene: ROS1 (a.k.a. MCF3, ROS, c-ros-1)
  Cloning method: Gateway Cloning
Terms and licenses: Academic/Nonprofit Terms; Industry Terms: Not Available to Industry
How to cite: MAC_C_ROS1 was a gift from Markku Varjosalo (Addgene plasmid # 187766 ; http://n2t.net/addgene:187766 ; RRID:Addgene_187766)
